Addgene plasmid #59285: pLV-Enh eGFP Reporter-huKC1-IGR19
Purpose: Lentiviral GFP reporter for testing enhancer activity in different cell types. Insert is an enhancer identified in the intergenic region of the human keratin type I cluster.
Depositing lab: Benjamin Yu. Depositing organization: University of California, San Diego (UCSD).
Backbone
  Vector backbone: Brachyury-eGFP
  Backbone size w/o insert (bp): 7967
  Total vector size (bp): 9717
  Modifications to backbone: Original vector is Brachyury-eGFP (Kita-Matsuo et al. 2009) with the Brachyury promoter cloned out and replaced with the minimal Hsp68 promoter from the Hsp68-lacZ-Gateway plasmid (Pennacchio et al. 2006)
  Vector type: Lentiviral
Growth in bacteria
  Bacterial resistance: Ampicillin, 100 μg/mL
  Growth temperature: 37°C
  Growth strain: Stbl3
  Copy number: High Copy
Gene/Insert
  Gene/Insert name: 9kb upstream hKrt14-1700 (alt name: hg18 chr17-37004473-37006222)
  Species: H. sapiens (human)
  Insert size (bp): 1750
  Promoter: Mu Hsp68 minimal promoter
  Cloning method: Gateway Cloning
  Sequencing primers: 5′ CACTCACCAGCCCATCACCT; 3′ ATATAGACGGATGGATGGATGG
Terms and licenses: Academic/Nonprofit Terms; Industry Terms: Not Available to Industry
Depositor comments: Please note that the final plasmid sequence is post-Gateway recombination. The plasmid contains attB sites (not attR sites as the map implies).
How to cite: pLV-Enh eGFP Reporter-huKC1-IGR19 was a gift from Benjamin Yu (Addgene plasmid # 59285 ; http://n2t.net/addgene:59285 ; RRID:Addgene_59285)
