[The description below was written by a language model from this plasmid's Addgene catalogue record.]
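Description:
pLV-Enh eGFP Reporter-huKC1-IGR19 is a lentiviral enhancer-reporter plasmid of about 9.7 kb, built on the Brachyury-eGFP lentiviral backbone. In the parent reporter vector the Brachyury promoter was removed and replaced with the minimal mouse Hsp68 promoter taken from an Hsp68-lacZ Gateway plasmid. This minimal promoter has little activity of its own, so eGFP expression depends on whatever regulatory sequence is placed next to it, which is the basis of the enhancer assay. The plasmid is maintained in bacteria at high copy under ampicillin selection, and the record lists a recombination-deficient strain as the growth host, as is usual for lentiviral vectors carrying repeated LTR sequences. No feature table is supplied, so the specific lentiviral elements, the origin of replication and any mammalian selection marker are not stated in the record.

The insert is a roughly 1.75 kb human genomic fragment from the intergenic region of the keratin type I cluster on chromosome 17, described as lying about 9 kb upstream of KRT14, and identified as an enhancer. It was introduced by Gateway recombination. The depositor notes that the final plasmid therefore carries attB sites flanking the insert, not the attR sites suggested by the plasmid map.

The construct is intended for packaging into lentivirus and transducing different cell types, where GFP fluorescence reports whether this keratin-cluster element acts as an enhancer in a given cellular context. It appears to belong to a reporter design in which other candidate enhancers can be tested in the same way.
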