>Addgene plasmid #59285 | pLV-Enh eGFP Reporter-huKC1-IGR19 | addgene partial sequence | sequence record 95684 | pRRL5primeMCS-F 5'-tgaacggatctcgacggtat-3'
GGGGGGTACAGTGCAGGGGAAAGAATAGTAGACATAATAGCAACAGACATACAAACTAAAGAATTACAAA
AACAAATTACAAAAATTCAAAATTTTATCGATCACGAGACTAGCCTCGAGAAGCTTGATATCGAATTCCA
TCACAAGTTTGTACAAAAAAGCAGGCTTCACTCACCAGCCCATCACCTGGCCGGCTGACCTCAGCAGCTC
CCAGCTCCTGCAACAGGAGCTCCAGTAACATCCTGGACTCTTCTCTGTTCTCTGCCTCAAGGTCTTTGGC
TGAACCTTGACACCTGTTCTCCATTTGCATCCCCCACTCCCTTTGGTCTAACTTGGGCTTAATTTAAGTG
AACTTTTACCAAACACTTCCTCTGTGCCCAGTACCATGCTGGCCACCTGCCCTGACTTACCCACTCCTCT
CAATAATCCTGCCAGGCTGAACTGGTTCTATTCCTATTTGATGGAAAACCAAAGCTTGGACGGCTGCAAT
GGCCTGTCCAAGGTCACATGGCTCGTCAGTGATGGAGCCAAGACTTGAAAGCTGGTCTTTCTGATCGGGA
GGCCCTGCTCCTTCCTTGATCCCATGCGGTATCCCGTCTGGGGGAGGGAGGTGGGGTGCAAGATGCTGAA
TCTGTTCCCACATCTCTGACTGTGGGAAATGACTCTTTCTATCCATGAGGCTAGAACTACTCGGCGA
