>Addgene plasmid #59285 | pLV-Enh eGFP Reporter-huKC1-IGR19 | addgene partial sequence | sequence record 95686 | EGFP-N 5'-CGTCGCCGTCCAGCTCGACCAG-3'
TTGCTCACCATGGTGGCGACCGGTGCGCTCCGCGGCGTGGATGCTCCGGGGAAAGTTGCGCTCCGCGGCA
GGGATGCTCCTGGGAAGGTTGCGCTCCGCGGCAGGGATGCTCTGGGGAAGGCTGGTCCTGGCCGAGGATC
GGGAACGCGCCGCTCGCTCTGCTTCTCTTGTCTTCGCTTGTCTCTGGATGGAACCAGATTTGGTTCTGAG
TAGCTGTCAGCGTCTGGTGACCTGCTCGCCGCCCTGCGCCTTTAAGGAGTCTTCACCGGCCCCGCCCACT
CTCCGCTGGGCCAATCAGCGAGCCGGAGGAGGCCTTGGGGCCAGGAATCTTCCAGCAGTTTCGCGTCTGG
TGGAGCTTCCCCGCCTCCCTTGAGTAATCGGAGTTGTGGGTTCCGCCCTTGTCCAGAACTCTCCAGAGGT
TTCTGGGGTTCACTGGAGAGTACGGATTCCTGAGGGGGAGGGTGTGGGGAAGTGCTGGTGCTACTAGTGA
CACTGTTGCTATG
